>Addgene plasmid #132121 | pDONR221_SLC35F2 | addgene full sequence | sequence record 264490 | Addgene NGS Result
CTTTCCTGCGTTATCCCCTGATTCTGTGGATAACCGTATTACCGCCTTTGAGTGAGCTGATACCGCTCGC
CGCAGCCGAACGACCGAGCGCAGCGAGTCAGTGAGCGAGGAAGCGGAAGAGCGCCCAATACGCAAACCGC
CTCTCCCCGCGCGTTGGCCGATTCATTAATGCAGCTGGCACGACAGGTTTCCCGACTGGAAAGCGGGCAG
TGAGCGCAACGCAATTAATACGCGTACCGCTAGCCAGGAAGAGTTTGTAGAAACGCAAAAAGGCCATCCG
TCAGGATGGCCTTCTGCTTAGTTTGATGCCTGGCAGTTTATGGCGGGCGTCCTGCCCGCCACCCTCCGGG
CCGTTGCTTCACAACGTTCAAATCCGCTCCCGGCGGATTTGTCCTACTCAGGAGAGCGTTCACCGACAAA
CAACAGATAAAACGAAAGGCCCAGTCTTCCGACTGAGCCTTTCGTTTTATTTGATGCCTGGCAGTTCCCT
ACTCTCGCGTTAACGCTAGCATGGATGTTTTCCCAGTCACGACGTTGTAAAACGACGGCCAGTCTTAAGC
TCGGGCCCCAAATAATGATTTTATTTTGACTGATAGTGACCTGTTCGTTGCAACACATTGATGAGCAATG
CTTTTTTATAATGCCAACTTTGTACAAAAAAGCAGGCTCCACCATGGAGGCCGATAGCCCTGCAGGACCA
GGAGCACCAGAGCCACTGGCCGAGGGCGCCGCCGCCGAGTTTAGCTCCCTGCTGCGGAGAATCAAGGGCA
AGCTGTTCACATGGAACATCCTGAAGACCATCGCCCTGGGCCAGATGCTGTCTCTGTGCATCTGTGGCAC
AGCCATCACCAGCCAGTACCTGGCCGAGCGGTATAAGGTGAACACACCAATGCTGCAGTCCTTCATCAAT
TACTGCCTGCTGTTTCTGATCTATACCGTGATGCTGGCCTTTCGGTCCGGCTCTGATAACCTGCTGGTCA
TCCTGAAGAGAAAGTGGTGGAAGTACATCCTGCTGGGACTGGCAGACGTGGAGGCCAATTATGTGATCGT
GCGGGCCTACCAGTATACCACACTGACAAGCGTGCAGCTGCTGGATTGCTTCGGCATCCCCGTGCTGATG
GCCCTGTCCTGGTTTATCCTGCACGCCAGGTACCGCGTGATCCACTTCATCGCAGTGGCCGTGTGCCTGC
TGGGAGTGGGAACCATGGTGGGAGCAGACATCCTGGCAGGAAGGGAGGACAACAGCGGATCCGATGTGCT
GATCGGCGACATCCTGGTGCTGCTGGGAGCATCCCTGTACGCCATCTCTAACGTGTGCGAGGAGTATATC
GTGAAGAAGCTGAGCAGGCAGGAGTTCCTGGGAATGGTGGGACTGTTTGGCACCATCATCTCCGGCATCC
AGCTGCTGATCGTGGAGTACAAGGATATCGCCTCTATCCACTGGGACTGGAAGATCGCCCTGCTGTTCGT
GGCCTTTGCCCTGTGCATGTTCTGTCTGTACTCCTTTATGCCTCTGGTCATCAAGGTGACATCTGCCACC
AGCGTGAATCTGGGCATCCTGACAGCCGATCTGTATTCTCTGTTCGTGGGCCTGTTCCTGTTTGGCTACA
AGTTTAGCGGCCTGTATATCCTGTCCTTCACCGTGATCATGGTGGGCTTTATCCTGTATTGTTCTACCCC
CACAAGAACCGCAGAGCCTGCAGAGTCTAGCGTGCCACCTGTGACAAGCATCGGCATCGACAACCTGGGC
CTGAAGCTGGAGGAGAATCTGCAGGAGACCCACTCCGCCGTGCTGGACCCAGCTTTCTTGTACAAAGTTG
GCATTATAAGAAAGCATTGCTTATCAATTTGTTGCAACGAACAGGTCACTATCAGTCAAAATAAAATCAT
TATTTGCCATCCAGCTGATATCCCCTATAGTGAGTCGTATTACATGGTCATAGCTGTTTCCTGGCAGCTC
TGGCCCGTGTCTCAAAATCTCTGATGTTACATTGCACAAGATAAAAATATATCATCATGAACAATAAAAC
TGTCTGCTTACATAAACAGTAATACAAGGGGTGTTATGAGCCATATTCAACGGGAAACGTCGAGGCCGCG
ATTAAATTCCAACATGGATGCTGATTTATATGGGTATAAATGGGCTCGCGATAATGTCGGGCAATCAGGT
GCGACAATCTATCGCTTGTATGGGAAGCCCGATGCGCCAGAGTTGTTTCTGAAACATGGCAAAGGTAGCG
TTGCCAATGATGTTACAGATGAGATGGTCAGACTAAACTGGCTGACGGAATTTATGCCTCTTCCGACCAT
CAAGCATTTTATCCGTACTCCTGATGATGCATGGTTACTCACCACTGCGATCCCCGGAAAAACAGCATTC
CAGGTATTAGAAGAATATCCTGATTCAGGTGAAAATATTGTTGATGCGCTGGCAGTGTTCCTGCGCCGGT
TGCATTCGATTCCTGTTTGTAATTGTCCTTTTAACAGCGATCGCGTATTTCGTCTCGCTCAGGCGCAATC
ACGAATGAATAACGGTTTGGTTGATGCGAGTGATTTTGATGACGAGCGTAATGGCTGGCCTGTTGAACAA
GTCTGGAAAGAAATGCATAAACTTTTGCCATTCTCACCGGATTCAGTCGTCACTCATGGTGATTTCTCAC
TTGATAACCTTATTTTTGACGAGGGGAAATTAATAGGTTGTATTGATGTTGGACGAGTCGGAATCGCAGA
CCGATACCAGGATCTTGCCATCCTATGGAACTGCCTCGGTGAGTTTTCTCCTTCATTACAGAAACGGCTT
TTTCAAAAATATGGTATTGATAATCCTGATATGAATAAATTGCAGTTTCATTTGATGCTCGATGAGTTTT
TCTAATCAGAATTGGTTAATTGGTTGTAACACTGGCAGAGCATTACGCTGACTTGACGGGACGGCGCAAG
CTCATGACCAAAATCCCTTAACGTGAGTTACGCGTCGTTCCACTGAGCGTCAGACCCCGTAGAAAAGATC
AAAGGATCTTCTTGAGATCCTTTTTTTCTGCGCGTAATCTGCTGCTTGCAAACAAAAAAACCACCGCTAC
CAGCGGTGGTTTGTTTGCCGGATCAAGAGCTACCAACTCTTTTTCCGAAGGTAACTGGCTTCAGCAGAGC
GCAGATACCAAATACTGTTCTTCTAGTGTAGCCGTAGTTAGGCCACCACTTCAAGAACTCTGTAGCACCG
CCTACATACCTCGCTCTGCTAATCCTGTTACCAGTGGCTGCTGCCAGTGGCGATAAGTCGTGTCTTACCG
GGTTGGACTCAAGACGATAGTTACCGGATAAGGCGCAGCGGTCGGGCTGAACGGGGGGTTCGTGCACACA
GCCCAGCTTGGAGCGAACGACCTACACCGAACTGAGATACCTACAGCGTGAGCTATGAGAAAGCGCCACG
CTTCCCGAAGGGAGAAAGGCGGACAGGTATCCGGTAAGCGGCAGGGTCGGAACAGGAGAGCGCACGAGGG
AGCTTCCAGGGGGAAACGCCTGGTATCTTTATAGTCCTGTCGGGTTTCGCCACCTCTGACTTGAGCGTCG
ATTTTTGTGATGCTCGTCAGGGGGGCGGAGCCTATGGAAAAACGCCAGCAACGCGGCCTTTTTACGGTTC
CTGGCCTTTTGCTGGCCTTTTGCTCACATGTT
Features (pLannotate 1.2.2; 10 found; start..end, strand, type, name):
    121..213     +  CDS            lacI (fragment): lac repressor; lacI; The lac repressor binds to the lac operator to inhibit transcription in E. coli. This inhibition can be relieved by adding lactose or isopropyl-β-D-thiogalactopyranoside (IPTG).
    268..295     -  terminator     rrnB T2 terminator: transcription terminator T2 from the E. coli rrnB gene
    427..470     +  terminator     rrnB T1 terminator: Escherichia coli rrnB; transcription terminator T1 from the E. coli rrnB gene
    517..553     -  CDS            lacZα (fragment): LacZα fragment of β-galactosidase; lacZ fragment
    569..668     +  protein_bind   attL1: mutant version of attL; recombination site for the Gateway® LR reaction LR Clonase™
    674..1795    +  CDS            SLC35F2: S35F2_HUMAN - Experimental evidence at protein level: Swiss-Prot protein existence level 1. Putative solute transporter. From Homo sapiens (Human).
   1797..1896    -  protein_bind   attL2: mutant version of attL; recombination site for the Gateway® LR reaction LR Clonase™
   1914..1932    -  promoter       T7 promoter: promoter for bacteriophage T7 RNA polymerase
   2066..2875    +  CDS            KanR: aminoglycoside phosphotransferase; aph(3')-Ia; confers resistance to kanamycin in bacteria or G418 (Geneticin®) in eukaryotes
   3022..3610    +  rep_origin     ori: high-copy-number ColE1/pMB1/pBR322/pUC origin of replication
