[The description below was written by a language model from this plasmid's Addgene catalogue record and pLannotate feature annotations shown in this document.]
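Description:
pDONR221_SLC35F2 is a Gateway entry clone built on the pDONR221 backbone, carrying a codon-optimized open reading frame for human SLC35F2, a putative solute carrier family transporter. The sequenced plasmid is about 3.7 kb. It is propagated in E. coli from a high-copy ColE1/pUC-type origin and selected with kanamycin through an aminoglycoside phosphotransferase (KanR) gene. Although the catalogue lists the vector type as mammalian expression, the feature table shows no eukaryotic promoter or polyadenylation signal. The plasmid is therefore a shuttle intermediate rather than an expression construct in its own right.

The 1,122 bp SLC35F2 coding sequence sits between attL1 and attL2. These are the recombination sites left after a BP reaction, and they are the substrates for LR Clonase. An LR reaction with any attR-containing destination vector transfers the ORF directionally, so the promoter, tags and selection system are determined by the chosen destination vector. Upstream of attL1 lie the rrnB T1 and T2 transcription terminators, which insulate the insert from read-through transcription in bacteria and so limit unintended expression of the membrane protein. A T7 promoter lies just beyond attL2, oriented back toward the insert. The short lacI and lacZα fragments annotated near the terminators are backbone remnants with no functional role. The M13 forward and reverse sequencing primers listed for the plasmid allow the insert to be verified. The record does not state whether the ORF retains a stop codon, which would matter for C-terminal fusions.

The plasmid belongs to a large consortium collection of SLC transporter clones intended for subcloning into custom expression vectors for studies of transporter function and drug discovery.
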