Addgene plasmid #132121: pDONR221_SLC35F2
Purpose: Gateway entry clone with codon-optimized ORF sequence for subcloning into custom expression vectors
Depositing lab: RESOLUTE Consortium & Giulio Superti-Furga. Depositing organization: CeMM Research Center for Molecular Medicine. Publication: The RESOLUTE consortium: unlocking SLC transporters for drug discovery. Superti-Furga G, Lackner D, Wiedmer T, Ingles-Prieto A, Barbosa B, Girardi E, Goldmann U, Gurtl B, Klavins K, Klimek C, Lindinger S, Lineiro-Retes E, Muller AC, Onstein S, Redinger G, Reil D, Sedlyarov V, Wolf G, Crawford M, Everley R, ... Steppan CM. Nat Rev Drug Discov. 2020 Jul;19(7):429-430. doi: 10.1038/d41573-020-00056-6. PubMed 32265506.
Backbone
  Vector backbone: pDONR221
  Backbone manufacturer: Thermo Fisher Scientific
  Backbone size w/o insert (bp): 2550
  Vector type: Mammalian Expression
Growth in bacteria
  Bacterial resistance: Kanamycin, 50 μg/mL
  Growth temperature: 37°C
  Growth strain: Stbl3
  Copy number: High Copy
Gene/Insert
  Gene/Insert name: SLC35F2 (alt name: FLJ13018)
  Species: H. sapiens (human)
  Insert size (bp): 1122
  Entrez Gene: SLC35F2 (a.k.a. HSNOV1)
  Cloning method: Gateway Cloning
  Sequencing primers: 5′ M13-fwd; 3′ M13-rev
Terms and licenses: Academic/Nonprofit Terms; Industry Terms
Depositor comments: For more information on the full Resolute plasmid collection, please see www.addgene.org/depositor-collections/re-solute/. Please provide your feedback on this plasmid to the RESOLUTE consortium by filling out their RESOLUTE repository feedback form: https://forms.office.com/Pages/ResponsePage.aspx?id=0e05yklzmkS7rjFGQL4N7z4feCLQvEJAmVcOCM_u885UN1JJRko0Ukg4TVQwNTZLOUxPQVJWT1NHUCQlQCN0PWcu
How to cite: pDONR221_SLC35F2 was a gift from RESOLUTE Consortium & Giulio Superti-Furga (Addgene plasmid # 132121 ; http://n2t.net/addgene:132121 ; RRID:Addgene_132121)
