>Addgene plasmid #132121 | pDONR221_SLC35F2 | depositor partial sequence | sequence record 253642 | Codon-optimized ORF of SLC35F2
ATGGAGGCCGATAGCCCTGCAGGACCAGGAGCACCAGAGCCACTGGCCGAGGGCGCCGCCGCCGAGTTTA
GCTCCCTGCTGCGGAGAATCAAGGGCAAGCTGTTCACATGGAACATCCTGAAGACCATCGCCCTGGGCCA
GATGCTGTCTCTGTGCATCTGTGGCACAGCCATCACCAGCCAGTACCTGGCCGAGCGGTATAAGGTGAAC
ACACCAATGCTGCAGTCCTTCATCAATTACTGCCTGCTGTTTCTGATCTATACCGTGATGCTGGCCTTTC
GGTCCGGCTCTGATAACCTGCTGGTCATCCTGAAGAGAAAGTGGTGGAAGTACATCCTGCTGGGACTGGC
AGACGTGGAGGCCAATTATGTGATCGTGCGGGCCTACCAGTATACCACACTGACAAGCGTGCAGCTGCTG
GATTGCTTCGGCATCCCCGTGCTGATGGCCCTGTCCTGGTTTATCCTGCACGCCAGGTACCGCGTGATCC
ACTTCATCGCAGTGGCCGTGTGCCTGCTGGGAGTGGGAACCATGGTGGGAGCAGACATCCTGGCAGGAAG
GGAGGACAACAGCGGATCCGATGTGCTGATCGGCGACATCCTGGTGCTGCTGGGAGCATCCCTGTACGCC
ATCTCTAACGTGTGCGAGGAGTATATCGTGAAGAAGCTGAGCAGGCAGGAGTTCCTGGGAATGGTGGGAC
TGTTTGGCACCATCATCTCCGGCATCCAGCTGCTGATCGTGGAGTACAAGGATATCGCCTCTATCCACTG
GGACTGGAAGATCGCCCTGCTGTTCGTGGCCTTTGCCCTGTGCATGTTCTGTCTGTACTCCTTTATGCCT
CTGGTCATCAAGGTGACATCTGCCACCAGCGTGAATCTGGGCATCCTGACAGCCGATCTGTATTCTCTGT
TCGTGGGCCTGTTCCTGTTTGGCTACAAGTTTAGCGGCCTGTATATCCTGTCCTTCACCGTGATCATGGT
GGGCTTTATCCTGTATTGTTCTACCCCCACAAGAACCGCAGAGCCTGCAGAGTCTAGCGTGCCACCTGTG
ACAAGCATCGGCATCGACAACCTGGGCCTGAAGCTGGAGGAGAATCTGCAGGAGACCCACTCCGCCGTGC
TG
